>Addgene plasmid #244048 | SunTag_mCherry_H2B | addgene full sequence | sequence record 491085 | Addgene NGS Result
GACGGATCGGGAGATCTCCCGATCCCCTATGGTGCACTCTCAGTACAATCTGCTCTGATGCCGCATAGTT
AAGCCAGTATCTGCTCCCTGCTTGTGTGTTGGAGGTCGCTGAGTAGTGCGCGAGCAAAATTTAAGCTACA
ACAAGGCAAGGCTTGACCGACAATTGCATGAAGAATCTGCTTAGGGTTAGGCGTTTTGCGCTGCTTCGCG
ATGTACGGGCCAGATATACGCGTTGACATTGATTATTGACTAGTTATTAATAGTAATCAATTACGGGGTC
ATTAGTTCATAGCCCATATATGGAGTTCCGCGTTACATAACTTACGGTAAATGGCCCGCCTGGCTGACCG
CCCAACGACCCCCGCCCATTGACGTCAATAATGACGTATGTTCCCATAGTAACGCCAATAGGGACTTTCC
ATTGACGTCAATGGGTGGAGTATTTACGGTAAACTGCCCACTTGGCAGTACATCAAGTGTATCATATGCC
AAGTACGCCCCCTATTGACGTCAATGACGGTAAATGGCCCGCCTGGCATTATGCCCAGTACATGACCTTA
TGGGACTTTCCTACTTGGCAGTACATCTACGTATTAGTCATCGCTATTACCATGGTGATGCGGTTTTGGC
AGTACATCAATGGGCGTGGATAGCGGTTTGACTCACGGGGATTTCCAAGTCTCCACCCCATTGACGTCAA
TGGGAGTTTGTTTTGGCACCAAAATCAACGGGACTTTCCAAAATGTCGTAACAACTCCGCCCCATTGACG
CAAATGGGCGGTAGGCGTGTACGGTGGGAGGTCTATATAAGCAGAGCTCTCCCTATCAGTGATAGAGATC
TCCCTATCAGTGATAGAGATCGTCGACGAGCTCGTTTAGTGAACCGTCAGATCGCCTGGAGACGCCATCC
ACGCTGTTTTGACCTCCATAGAAGACACCGGGACCGATCCAGCCTCCGGAATGGAAGAACTTTTGAGCAA
GAATTATCATCTTGAGAACGAAGTGGCTCGTCTTAAGAAAAAGCTCGCCACCATGGTGAGCAAGGGCGAG
GAGGATAACATGGCCATCATCAAGGAGTTCATGCGCTTCAAGGTGCACATGGAGGGCTCCGTGAACGGCC
ACGAGTTCGAGATCGAGGGCGAGGGCGAGGGCCGCCCCTACGAGGGCACCCAGACCGCCAAGCTGAAGGT
GACCAAGGGTGGCCCCCTGCCCTTCGCCTGGGACATCCTGTCCCCTCAGTTCATGTACGGCTCCAAGGCC
TACGTGAAGCACCCCGCCGACATCCCCGACTACTTGAAGCTGTCCTTCTCCGAGGGCTTCAAGTGGGAGC
GCGTGATGAACTTCGAGGACGGCGGCGTGGTGACCGTGACCCAGGACTCCTCCCTGCAGGACGGCGAGTT
CATCTACAAGGTGAAGCTGCGCGGCACCAACTTCCCCTCCGACGGCCCCGTAATGCAGAAGAAGACCATG
GGCTGGGAGGCCTCCTCCGAGCGGATGTACCCCGAGGACGGCGCCCTGAAGGGCGAGATCAAGCAGAGGC
TGAAGCTGAAGGACGGCGGCCACTACGACGCTGAGGTCAAGACCACCTACAAGGCCAAGAAGCCCGTGCA
GCTGCCCGGCGCCTACAACGTCAACATCAAGTTGGACATCACCTCCCACAACGAGGACTACACCATCGTG
GAACAGTACGAACGCGCCGAGGGCCGCCACTCCACCGGCGGCATGGACGAGCTGTACAAGGATATCATGC
CAGAGCCAGCGAAGTCTGCTCCCGCCCCGAAAAAGGGCTCCAAGAAGGCGGTGACTAAGGCGCAGAAGAA
AGGCGGCAAGAAGCGCAAGCGCAGCCGCAAGGAGAGCTATTCCATCTATGTGTACAAGGTTCTGAAGCAG
GTCCACCCTGACACCGGCATTTCGTCCAAGGCCATGGGCATCATGAATTCGTTTGTGAACGACATTTTCG
AGCGCATCGCAGGTGAGGCTTCCCGCCTGGCGCATTACAACAAGCGCTCGACCATCACCTCCAGGGAGAT
CCAGACGGCCGTGCGCCTGCTGCTGCCTGGGGAGTTGGCCAAGCACGCCGTGTCCGAGGGTACTAAGGCC
ATCACCAAGTACACCAGCGCTAAGTGACTCGAGTCTAGAGGGCCCGTTTAAACCCGCTGATCAGCCTCGA
CTGTGCCTTCTAGTTGCCAGCCATCTGTTGTTTGCCCCTCCCCCGTGCCTTCCTTGACCCTGGAAGGTGC
CACTCCCACTGTCCTTTCCTAATAAAATGAGGAAATTGCATCGCATTGTCTGAGTAGGTGTCATTCTATT
CTGGGGGGTGGGGTGGGGCAGGACAGCAAGGGGGAGGATTGGGAAGACAATAGCAGGCATGCTGGGGATG
CGGTGGGCTCTATGGCTTCTGAGGCGGAAAGAACCAGCTGGGGCTCTAGGGGGTATCCCC
[124 nt withheld, positions 2441-2564]
C
[91 nt withheld, positions 2566-2656]
A
[49 nt withheld, positions 2658-2706]
CCTTTGACGTTGGAGTCCACGTTCTTT
[37 nt withheld, positions 2734-2770]
ACCCTATCTCGGTCTATTCTTTTGATTTATAAGGGATTTTGCCGATTTCGGCCTATTGGTTAAAAAATGA
GCTGATTTAACAAAAATTTAACGCGAATTAATTCTGTGGAATGTGTGTCAGTTAGGGTGTGGAAAGTCCC
CAGGCTCCCCAGCAGGCAGAAGTATGCAAAGCATGCATCTCAATTAGTCAGCAACCAGGTGTGGAAAGTC
CCCAGGCTCCCCAGCAGGCAGAAGTATGCAAAGCATGCATCTCAATTAGTCAGCAACCATAGTCCCGCCC
CTAACTCCGCCCATCCCGCCCCTAACTCCGCCCAGTTCCGCCCATTCTCCGCCCCATGGCTGACTAATTT
TTTTTATTTATGCAGAGGCCGAGGCCGCCTCTGCCTCTGAGCTATTCCAGAAGTAGTGAGGAGGCTTTTT
TGGAGGCCTAGGCTTTTGCAAAAAGCTCCCGGGAGCTTGTATATCCATTTTCGGATCTGATCAAGAGACA
GGATGAAGCTTACCATGACCGAGTACAAGCCCACGGTGCGCCTCGCCACCCGCGACGACGTCCCCAGGGC
CGTACGCACCCTCGCCGCCGCGTTCGCCGACTACCCCGCCACGCGCCACACCGTCGACCCGGACCGCCAC
ATCGAGCGGGTCACCGAGCTGCAAGAACTCTTCCTCACGCGCGTCGGGCTCGACATCGGCAAGGTGTGGG
TCGCGGACGACGGCGCCGCGGTGGCGGTCTGGACCACGCCGGAGAGCGTCGAAGCGGGGGCGGTGTTCGC
CGAGATCGGCCCGCGCATGGCCGAGTTGAGCGGTTCCCGGCTGGCCGCGCAGCAACAGATGGAAGGCCTC
CTGGCGCCGCACCGGCCCAAGGAGCCCGCGTGGTTCCTGGCCACCGTCGGCGTCTCGCCCGACCACCAGG
GCAAGGGTCTGGGCAGCGCCGTCGTGCTCCCCGGAGTGGAGGCGGCCGAGCGCGCCGGGGTGCCCGCCTT
CCTGGAGACCTCCGCGCCCCGCAACCTCCCCTTCTACGAGCGGCTCGGCTTCACCGTCACCGCCGACGTC
GAGGTGCCCGAAGGACCGCGCACCTGGTGCATGACCCGCAAGCCCGGTGCCTGACGCCCGCCCCACGACC
CGCAGCGCCCGACCGAAAGGAGCGCACGACCCCATGCATCGAAATGACCGACCAAGCGACGCCCAACCTG
CCATCACGAGATTTCGATTCCACCGCCGCCTTCTATGAAAGGTTGGGCTTCGGAATCGTTTTCCGGGACG
CCGGCTGGATGATCCTCCAGCGCGGGGATCTCATGCTGGAGTTCTTCGCCCACCCCAACTTGTTTATTGC
AGCTTATAATGGTTACAAATAAAGCAATAGCATCACAAATTTCACAAATAAAGCATTTTTTTCACTGCAT
TCTAGTTGTGGTTTGTCCAAACTCATCAATGTATCTTATCATGTCTGTATACCGTCGACCTCTAGCTAGA
GCTTGGCGTAATCATGGTCATAGCTGTTTCCTGTGTGAAATTGTTATCCGCTCACAATTCCACACAACAT
ACGAGCCGGAAGCATAAAGTGTAAAGCCTGGGGTGCCTAATGAGTGAGCTAACTCACATTAATTGCGTTG
CGCTCACTGCCCGCTTTCCAGTCGGGAAACCTGTCGTGCCAGCTGCATTAATGAATCGGCCAACGCGCGG
GGAGAGGCGGTTTGCGTATTGGGCGCTCTTCCGCTTCCTCGCTCACTGACTCGCTGCGCTCGGTCGTTCG
GCTGCGGCGAGCGGTATCAGCTCACTCAAAGGCGGTAATACGGTTATCCACAGAATCAGGGGATAACGCA
GGAAAGAACATGTGAGCAAAAGGCCAGCAAAAGGCCAGGAACCGTAAAAAGGCCGCGTTGCTGGCGTTTT
TCCATAGGCTCCGCCCCCCTGACGAGCATCACAAAAATCGACGCTCAAGTCAGAGGTGGCGAAACCCGAC
AGGACTATAAAGATACCAGGCGTTTCCCCCTGGAAGCTCCCTCGTGCGCTCTCCTGTTCCGACCCTGCCG
CTTACCGGATACCTGTCCGCCTTTCTCCCTTCGGGAAGCGTGGCGCTTTCTCATAGCTCACGCTGTAGGT
ATCTCAGTTCGGTGTAGGTCGTTCGCTCCAAGCTGGGCTGTGTGCACGAACCCCCCGTTCAGCCCGACCG
CTGCGCCTTATCCGGTAACTATCGTCTTGAGTCCAACCCGGTAAGACACGACTTATCGCCACTGGCAGCA
GCCACTGGTAACAGGATTAGCAGAGCGAGGTATGTAGGCGGTGCTACAGAGTTCTTGAAGTGGTGGCCTA
ACTACGGCTACACTAGAAGAACAGTATTTGGTATCTGCGCTCTGCTGAAGCCAGTTACCTTCGGAAAAAG
AGTTGGTAGCTCTTGATCCGGCAAACAAACCACCGCTGGTAGCGGTGGTTTTTTTGTTTGCAAGCAGCAG
ATTACGCGCAGAAAAAAAGGATCTCAAGAAGATCCTTTGATCTTTTCTACGGGGTCTGACGCTCAGTGGA
ACGAAAACTCACGTTAAGGGATTTTGGTCATGAGATTATCAAAAAGGATCTTCACCTAGATCCTTTTAAA
TTAAAAATGAAGTTTTAAATCAATCTAAAGTATATATGAGTAAACTTGGTCTGACAGTTACCAATGCTTA
ATCAGTGAGGCACCTATCTCAGCGATCTGTCTATTTCGTTCATCCATAGTTGCCTGACTCCCCGTCGTGT
AGATAACTACGATACGGGAGGGCTTACCATCTGGCCCCAGTGCTGCAATGATACCGCGAGACCCACGCTC
ACCGGCTCCAGATTTATCAGCAATAAACCAGCCAGCCGGAAGGGCCGAGCGCAGAAGTGGTCCTGCAACT
TTATCCGCCTCCATCCAGTCTATTAATTGTTGCCGGGAAGCTAGAGTAAGTAGTTCGCCAGTTAATAGTT
TGCGCAACGTTGTTGCCATTGCTACAGGCATCGTGGTGTCACGCTCGTCGTTTGGTATGGCTTCATTCAG
CTCCGGTTCCCAACGATCAAGGCGAGTTACATGATCCCCCATGTTGTGCAAAAAAGCGGTTAGCTCCTTC
GGTCCTCCGATCGTTGTCAGAAGTAAGTTGGCCGCAGTGTTATCACTCATGGTTATGGCAGCACTGCATA
ATTCTCTTACTGTCATGCCATCCGTAAGATGCTTTTCTGTGACTGGTGAGTACTCAACCAAGTCATTCTG
AGAATAGTGTATGCGGCGACCGAGTTGCTCTTGCCCGGCGTCAATACGGGATAATACCGCGCCACATAGC
AGAACTTTAAAAGTGCTCATCATTGGAAAACGTTCTTCGGGGCGAAAACTCTCAAGGATCTTACCGCTGT
TGAGATCCAGTTCGATGTAACCCACTCGTGCACCCAACTGATCTTCAGCATCTTTTACTTTCACCAGCGT
TTCTGGGTGAGCAAAAACAGGAAGGCAAAATGCCGCAAAAAAGGGAATAAGGGCGACACGGAAATGTTGA
ATACTCATACTCTTCCTTTTTCAATATTATTGAAGCATTTATCAGGGTTATTGTCTCATGAGCGGATACA
TATTTGAATGTATTTAGAAAAATAAACAAATAGGGGTTCCGCGCACATTTCCCCGAAAAGTGCCACCTGA
CGTC
Features (pLannotate 1.2.2; 23 found; start..end, strand, type, name):
     28..80      -  misc_feature   bom (fragment): basis of mobility region from pBR322
    235..614     +  enhancer       CMV enhancer: human cytomegalovirus immediate early enhancer
    615..818     +  promoter       CMV promoter: human cytomegalovirus (CMV) immediate early promoter
    820..839     +  promoter       PLtetO-1 promoter (fragment): modified phage lambda PL promoter with tet operator sites (Lutz and Bujard, 1997)
    841..860     +  promoter       PLtetO-1 promoter (fragment): modified phage lambda PL promoter with tet operator sites (Lutz and Bujard, 1997)
    868..901     +  promoter       TRE3GV promoter (fragment): 3rd-generation Tet-responsive promoter that can be activated by binding of Tet-On® 3G, optimized for retroviral and lentiviral vectors
    964..1020    +  CDS            GCN4_v4: GCN4 peptide optimized to improve solubility while preserving binding to an scFv-GFP fusion protein (Tanenbaum et al., 2014)
   1033..1740    +  CDS            mCherry: mCherry is a basic (constitutively fluorescent) red fluorescent protein published in 2004, derived from Discosoma sp.. It is reported to be a very rapidly-maturing monomer with low acid sensitivity.
   1747..2125    +  CDS            H2B (fragment): human histone H2B; HIST1H2BJ
   2171..2395    +  polyA_signal   bGH poly(A) signal: bovine growth hormone polyadenylation signal
   2399..2420    +  promoter       SV40 promoter (fragment): SV40 enhancer and early promoter
   2441..2869    +  rep_origin     f1 ori (sequence partly withheld): f1 bacteriophage origin of replication; arrow indicates direction of (+) strand synthesis
   2883..3212    +  promoter       SV40 promoter: SV40 enhancer and early promoter
   3275..3874    +  CDS            PuroR: puromycin N-acetyltransferase; pac from Streptomyces alboniger; confers resistance to puromycin
   3934..4092    +  CDS            ble (fragment): BLE_KLEPN - Experimental evidence at protein level: Swiss-Prot protein existence level 1. Binding protein with a strong affinity to the bleomycin family of antibiotics. Binds to CL990; an antimitotic-antibiotic compound. From Klebsiella pneumoniae.
   4087..4208    +  polyA_signal   SV40 poly(A) signal: SV40 polyadenylation signal
   4281..4297    -  protein_bind   lac operator: The lac repressor binds to the lac operator to inhibit transcription in E. coli. This inhibition can be relieved by adding lactose or isopropyl-β-D-thiogalactopyranoside (IPTG). lac repressor encoded by lacI
   4305..4335    -  promoter       lac promoter: promoter for the E. coli lac operon
   4350..4371    -  protein_bind   CAP binding site: CAP binding activates transcription in the presence of cAMP. E. coli catabolite activator protein
   4384..4476    -  CDS            lacI (fragment): lac repressor; lacI; The lac repressor binds to the lac operator to inhibit transcription in E. coli. This inhibition can be relieved by adding lactose or isopropyl-β-D-thiogalactopyranoside (IPTG).
   4659..5247    -  rep_origin     ori: high-copy-number ColE1/pMB1/pBR322/pUC origin of replication
   5418..6278    -  CDS            AmpR: β-lactamase; bla; confers resistance to ampicillin, carbenicillin, and related antibiotics
   6279..6383    -  promoter       AmpR promoter: bla
