[The description below was written by a language model from this plasmid's Addgene catalogue record and pLannotate feature annotations shown in this document.]
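Description:
SunTag_mCherry_H2B is a 6.4 kb mammalian expression plasmid that produces a chromatin-anchored red fluorescent protein carrying a single copy of the SunTag peptide. The catalogue lists the backbone only tentatively as pcDNA4/TO. The feature table fits that family: a CMV enhancer/promoter is followed by two short tet operator matches, which would allow repression in cells expressing the Tet repressor and constitutive expression in cells that lack it. In bacteria the plasmid is maintained at high copy through a ColE1/pUC-type origin and selected with ampicillin via AmpR. An f1 origin is also present.

The open reading frame consists of one GCN4_v4 epitope (the solubility-optimised SunTag peptide recognised by the anti-GCN4 scFv) at the N terminus, followed by mCherry and then human histone H2B (HIST1H2BJ). It is terminated by the bGH polyadenylation signal. Because H2B is incorporated into nucleosomes, the fusion places both the fluorophore and the peptide tag on chromatin, marking the nucleus in red. A second cassette uses the SV40 early promoter to drive puromycin N-acetyltransferase, followed by a residual fragment of a bleomycin-family (ble) resistance gene and the SV40 poly(A) signal. This suggests that the original mammalian marker was replaced with puromycin resistance, although the record does not describe that modification.

The stated purpose is to anchor 1xSunTag-mCherry to the chromatin or nucleus. In the context of the associated work on manipulating proteins through single copies of short peptide tags, it plausibly serves as a localised bait or target for testing whether SunTag-binding reagents recognise and relocalise to one tag copy in cultured cells.
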