Addgene plasmid #244048: SunTag_mCherry_H2B
Purpose: anchoring 1xSunTag-mCherry to the chromatin/nucleus
Depositing lab: Markus Affolter. Depositing organization: University of Basel. Publication: Protein manipulation using single copies of short peptide tags in cultured cells and in Drosophila melanogaster. Vigano MA, Ell CM, Kustermann MMM, Aguilar G, Matsuda S, Zhao N, Stasevich TJ, Affolter M, Pyrowolakis G. Development. 2021 Mar 16;148(6):dev191700. doi: 10.1242/dev.191700. PubMed 33593816.
Backbone
  Vector backbone: pcDNA4TO?
  Vector type: Mammalian Expression
Growth in bacteria
  Bacterial resistance: Ampicillin, 100 μg/mL
  Growth temperature: 37°C
  Growth strain: DH5alpha
  Copy number: High Copy
Gene/Insert
  Gene/Insert name: SunTag_mCherry_HIST1H2BJ
  Species: H. sapiens (human)
  Tag / fusion protein: sunTagV4 (N terminal on insert)
  Cloning method: Restriction Enzyme; 5′ cloning site Unknown (unknown if destroyed)
Terms and licenses: Academic/Nonprofit Terms; Industry Terms: Not Available to Industry
How to cite: SunTag_mCherry_H2B was a gift from Markus Affolter (Addgene plasmid # 244048 ; http://n2t.net/addgene:244048 ; RRID:Addgene_244048)
